Addgene plasmid #118037: Myc-delta
Purpose: GABAA receptor expression (delta subunit) Myc-tag near N-terminus
Depositing lab: Angel de Blas. Publication: Clustered and non-clustered GABAA receptors in cultured hippocampal neurons. Christie SB, Li RW, Miralles CP, Yang B-, De Blas AL. Mol Cell Neurosci. 2006 Jan;31(1):1-14. doi: 10.1016/j.mcn.2005.08.014. Epub 2005 Sep 21. PubMed 16181787.
Backbone
  Vector backbone: pCDNA3.1
  Vector type: Mammalian Expression
Growth in bacteria
  Bacterial resistance: Ampicillin, 100 μg/mL
  Growth temperature: 37°C
  Growth strain: DH5alpha
  Copy number: High Copy
Gene/Insert
  Gene/Insert name: GABRD
  Species: R. norvegicus (rat)
  Entrez Gene: Gabrd (a.k.a. GABAA-RD)
  Tag / fusion protein: cMyc epitope EQKLISEEDL inserted between fourth and fifth amino acids of mature protein after signal peptide is cleaved (N terminal on insert)
  Cloning method: Restriction Enzyme; 5′ cloning site NheI (unknown if destroyed); 3′ cloning site XhoI (unknown if destroyed)
  Sequencing primers: 5′ unknown
Resource information
  A portion of this plasmid was derived from a plasmid made by: The rat delta was originally from Dr. Robert Macdonald at Vanderbilt.
Terms and licenses: Academic/Nonprofit Terms; Industry Terms: Not Available to Industry
How to cite: Myc-delta was a gift from Angel de Blas (Addgene plasmid # 118037 ; http://n2t.net/addgene:118037 ; RRID:Addgene_118037)
