[The description below was written by a language model from this plasmid's Addgene catalogue record and pLannotate feature annotations shown in this document.]
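Description:
Myc-delta is a mammalian expression plasmid built on the pcDNA3.1 backbone that encodes the rat GABAA receptor delta subunit (Gabrd) carrying a c-Myc epitope tag. The sequenced plasmid is about 6.7 kb. It is maintained in E. coli at high copy through a ColE1/pUC-type origin and selected with ampicillin via the β-lactamase gene. An f1 origin is also present, which in principle allows single-stranded DNA production. For mammalian cells, the backbone carries a neomycin phosphotransferase cassette driven by the SV40 early promoter and terminated by an SV40 polyadenylation signal, so stably transfected cells could be selected with G418. Several short annotations (a truncated HIV-1 LTR fragment, ble, lacI and bom fragments) appear to be partial matches to backbone sequence rather than functional elements.

The delta subunit coding sequence was cloned between NheI and XhoI sites, downstream of the human cytomegalovirus immediate early enhancer and promoter and upstream of the bovine growth hormone polyadenylation signal, giving strong constitutive expression in transfected mammalian cells. A T7 promoter lies between the CMV promoter and the insert and can serve for in vitro transcription. The Myc epitope is not placed at the extreme terminus. Instead it is inserted between the fourth and fifth residues of the mature protein, after the signal peptide cleavage site. This placement preserves signal peptide processing and puts the tag near the N-terminus of the mature subunit, which is extracellular in GABAA receptor subunits. The tag was not annotated as a separate feature in the table. According to the record, the plasmid is intended for expression of tagged delta subunits, and the associated work concerned clustered and non-clustered GABAA receptors in cultured hippocampal neurons.
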