Features (pLannotate 1.2.2; 20 found; start..end, strand, type, name):
      1..380     +  enhancer       CMV enhancer: human cytomegalovirus immediate early enhancer
    381..584     +  promoter       CMV promoter: human cytomegalovirus (CMV) immediate early promoter
    580..613     +  LTR            5' LTR (truncated) (fragment): truncated 5' long terminal repeat (LTR) from HIV-1
    629..647     +  promoter       T7 promoter: promoter for bacteriophage T7 RNA polymerase
    667..2043    +  CDS            Gabrd: GBRD_RAT - Experimental evidence at protein level: Swiss-Prot protein existence level 1. GABA, the major inhibitory neurotransmitter in the vertebrate brain, mediates neuronal inhibition by binding to the GABA/benzodiazepine receptor and opening an integral chloride channel. From Rattus norvegicus (Rat).
   2090..2314    +  polyA_signal   bGH poly(A) signal: bovine growth hormone polyadenylation signal
   2318..2339    +  promoter       SV40 promoter (fragment): SV40 enhancer and early promoter
   2360..2788    +  rep_origin     f1 ori (sequence partly withheld): f1 bacteriophage origin of replication; arrow indicates direction of (+) strand synthesis
   2802..3131    +  promoter       SV40 promoter: SV40 enhancer and early promoter
   3198..3989    +  CDS            neo: KKA2_KLEPN - Also known as kan, nptII. Experimental evidence at protein level: Swiss-Prot protein existence level 1. Resistance to kanamycin, neomycin, paromomycin, ribostamycin, butirosin and gentamicin B. From Klebsiella pneumoniae.
   4013..4171    +  CDS            ble (fragment): BLE_KLEPN - Experimental evidence at protein level: Swiss-Prot protein existence level 1. Binding protein with a strong affinity to the bleomycin family of antibiotics. Binds to CL990; an antimitotic-antibiotic compound. From Klebsiella pneumoniae.
   4166..4287    +  polyA_signal   SV40 poly(A) signal: SV40 polyadenylation signal
   4360..4376    -  protein_bind   lac operator: The lac repressor binds to the lac operator to inhibit transcription in E. coli. This inhibition can be relieved by adding lactose or isopropyl-β-D-thiogalactopyranoside (IPTG). lac repressor encoded by lacI
   4384..4414    -  promoter       lac promoter: promoter for the E. coli lac operon
   4429..4450    -  protein_bind   CAP binding site: CAP binding activates transcription in the presence of cAMP. E. coli catabolite activator protein
   4463..4555    -  CDS            lacI (fragment): lac repressor; lacI; The lac repressor binds to the lac operator to inhibit transcription in E. coli. This inhibition can be relieved by adding lactose or isopropyl-β-D-thiogalactopyranoside (IPTG).
   4738..5326    -  rep_origin     ori: high-copy-number ColE1/pMB1/pBR322/pUC origin of replication
   5497..6357    -  CDS            AmpR: β-lactamase; bla; confers resistance to ampicillin, carbenicillin, and related antibiotics
   6358..6462    -  promoter       AmpR promoter: bla
   6521..6573    -  misc_feature   bom (fragment): basis of mobility region from pBR322
>Addgene plasmid #118037 | Myc-delta | addgene full sequence | sequence record 228644 | Addgene NGS Result
GACATTGATTATTGACTAGTTATTAATAGTAATCAATTACGGGGTCATTAGTTCATAGCCCATATATGGA
GTTCCGCGTTACATAACTTACGGTAAATGGCCCGCCTGGCTGACCGCCCAACGACCCCCGCCCATTGACG
TCAATAATGACGTATGTTCCCATAGTAACGCCAATAGGGACTTTCCATTGACGTCAATGGGTGGAGTATT
TACGGTAAACTGCCCACTTGGCAGTACATCAAGTGTATCATATGCCAAGTACGCCCCCTATTGACGTCAA
TGACGGTAAATGGCCCGCCTGGCATTATGCCCAGTACATGACCTTATGGGACTTTCCTACTTGGCAGTAC
ATCTACGTATTAGTCATCGCTATTACCATGGTGATGCGGTTTTGGCAGTACATCAATGGGCGTGGATAGC
GGTTTGACTCACGGGGATTTCCAAGTCTCCACCCCATTGACGTCAATGGGAGTTTGTTTTGGCACCAAAA
TCAACGGGACTTTCCAAAATGTCGTAACAACTCCGCCCCATTGACGCAAATGGGCGGTAGGCGTGTACGG
TGGGAGGTCTATATAAGCAGAGCTCTCTGGCTAACTAGAGAACCCACTGCTTACTGGCTTATCGAAATTA
ATACGACTCACTATAGGGAGACCCAAGCTGGCTAGCATGGACGTTCTGGGCTGGCTGCTGCTGCCGCTCC
TTCTGCTGTGCACGCAGCCGCACCATGAACAAAAACTAATATCAGAAGAAGACCTAGGCGCCAGAGCAAT
GAATGACATTGGGGACTACGTGGGCTCCAACCTGGAGATATCCTGGCTCCCCAACCTGGATGGACTAATG
GAGGGCTACGCCCGAAACTTCCGACCAGGCATTGGAGGTCCTCCAGTGAATGTGGCGCTTGCCCTAGAGG
TGGCCAGCATTGACCACATCTCAGAAGCAAATATGGAATACACCATGACAGTGTTCCTGCACCAGAGCTG
GCGAGACAGCAGGCTGTCCTACAACCATACCAACGAGACCCTGGGCCTGGATAGCCGCTTCGTGGACAAG
CTGTGGCTCCCTGACACCTTCATTGTGAATGCCAAGTCTGCCTGGTTCCATGATGTGACCGTGGAAAACA
AGCTTATCCGCCTACAGCCCGACGGTGTGATTTTATACAGCATCCGCATCACCTCCACAGTGGCCTGTGA
CATGGACCTTGCCAAGTACCCCATGGACGAGCAGGAGTGCATGCTGGACCTGGAGAGCTATGGCTACTCT
TCTGAGGACATTGTCTATTATTGGTCAGAAAACCAGGAGCAGATCCACGGGCTGGACAGGCTGCAACTGG
CCCAGTTCACTATCACCAGTTACCGCTTCACCACGGAGCTGATGAACTTCAAATCAGCTGGCCAGTTCCC
TCGACTCAGCTTACACTTCCAGCTTCGGAGGAACCGGGGTGTCTACATCATCCAGTCTTACATGCCCTCT
GTCCTCCTGGTTGCCATGTCCTGGGTCTCCTTCTGGATTAGCCAAGCAGCAGTGCCTGCCAGAGTATCTC
TAGGCATCACCACTGTGCTGACAATGACCACACTCATGGTTAGTGCCCGCTCCTCCCTCCCGCGGGCTTC
TGCTATCAAGGCTCTGGATGTGTATTTCTGGATCTGCTATGTCTTCGTGTTTGCTGCCCTGGTGGAGTAT
GCATTTGCCCACTTCAATGCTGACTACAGGAAGAAACGGAAAGCCAAGGTCAAGGTCACGAAGCCAAGGG
CAGAGATGGACGTGAGGAACGCCATTGTCCTCTTCTCCCTCTCTGCTGCCGGGGTCAGCCAGGAGTTGGC
TATCTCCCGCCGTCAAGGCCGGGTCCCTGGGAACCTCATGGGTTCCTATAGGTCTGTAGAAGTGGAGGCA
AAGAAGGAGGGGGGGTCCCGCCCAGGGGGCCCAGGAGGCATCCGTTCCAGACTCAAACCCATCGATGCAG
ACACCATCGACATCTATGCCCGCGCTGTGTTCCCGGCAGCCTTTGCAGCAGTCAACATCATCTACTGGGC
AGCGTATACCATGTGACTCGAGTCTAGAGGGCCCGTTTAAACCCGCTGATCAGCCTCGACTGTGCCTTCT
AGTTGCCAGCCATCTGTTGTTTGCCCCTCCCCCGTGCCTTCCTTGACCCTGGAAGGTGCCACTCCCACTG
TCCTTTCCTAATAAAATGAGGAAATTGCATCGCATTGTCTGAGTAGGTGTCATTCTATTCTGGGGGGTGG
GGTGGGGCAGGACAGCAAGGGGGAGGATTGGGAAGACAATAGCAGGCATGCTGGGGATGCGGTGGGCTCT
ATGGCTTCTGAGGCGGAAAGAACCAGCTGGGGCTCTAGGGGGTATCCCC
[124 nt withheld, positions 2360-2483]
C
[91 nt withheld, positions 2485-2575]
A
[49 nt withheld, positions 2577-2625]
CCTTTGACGTTGGAGTCCACGTTCTTT
[37 nt withheld, positions 2653-2689]
ACCCTATCTCGGTCTATTCTTTTGATTTATAAGGGATTTTGCCGATTTCGGCCTATTGGTTAAAAAATGA
GCTGATTTAACAAAAATTTAACGCGAATTAATTCTGTGGAATGTGTGTCAGTTAGGGTGTGGAAAGTCCC
CAGGCTCCCCAGCAGGCAGAAGTATGCAAAGCATGCATCTCAATTAGTCAGCAACCAGGTGTGGAAAGTC
CCCAGGCTCCCCAGCAGGCAGAAGTATGCAAAGCATGCATCTCAATTAGTCAGCAACCATAGTCCCGCCC
CTAACTCCGCCCATCCCGCCCCTAACTCCGCCCAGTTCCGCCCATTCTCCGCCCCATGGCTGACTAATTT
TTTTTATTTATGCAGAGGCCGAGGCCGCCTCTGCCTCTGAGCTATTCCAGAAGTAGTGAGGAGGCTTTTT
TGGAGGCCTAGGCTTTTGCAAAAAGCTCCCGGGAGCTTGTATATCCATTTTCGGATCTGATCAAGAGACA
GGATGAGGATCGTTTCGCATGATTGAACAAGATGGATTGCACGCAGGTTCTCCGGCCGCTTGGGTGGAGA
GGCTATTCGGCTATGACTGGGCACAACAGACAATCGGCTGCTCTGATGCCGCCGTGTTCCGGCTGTCAGC
GCAGGGGCGCCCGGTTCTTTTTGTCAAGACCGACCTGTCCGGTGCCCTGAATGAACTGCAGGACGAGGCA
GCGCGGCTATCGTGGCTGGCCACGACGGGCGTTCCTTGCGCAGCTGTGCTCGACGTTGTCACTGAAGCGG
GAAGGGACTGGCTGCTATTGGGCGAAGTGCCGGGGCAGGATCTCCTGTCATCTCACCTTGCTCCTGCCGA
GAAAGTATCCATCATGGCTGATGCAATGCGGCGGCTGCATACGCTTGATCCGGCTACCTGCCCATTCGAC
CACCAAGCGAAACATCGCATCGAGCGAGCACGTACTCGGATGGAAGCCGGTCTTGTCGATCAGGATGATC
TGGACGAAGAGCATCAGGGGCTCGCGCCAGCCGAACTGTTCGCCAGGCTCAAGGCGCGCATGCCCGACGG
CGAGGATCTCGTCGTGACCCATGGCGATGCCTGCTTGCCGAATATCATGGTGGAAAATGGCCGCTTTTCT
GGATTCATCGACTGTGGCCGGCTGGGTGTGGCGGACCGCTATCAGGACATAGCGTTGGCTACCCGTGATA
TTGCTGAAGAGCTTGGCGGCGAATGGGCTGACCGCTTCCTCGTGCTTTACGGTATCGCCGCTCCCGATTC
GCAGCGCATCGCCTTCTATCGCCTTCTTGACGAGTTCTTCTGAGCGGGACTCTGGGGTTCGAAATGACCG
ACCAAGCGACGCCCAACCTGCCATCACGAGATTTCGATTCCACCGCCGCCTTCTATGAAAGGTTGGGCTT
CGGAATCGTTTTCCGGGACGCCGGCTGGATGATCCTCCAGCGCGGGGATCTCATGCTGGAGTTCTTCGCC
CACCCCAACTTGTTTATTGCAGCTTATAATGGTTACAAATAAAGCAATAGCATCACAAATTTCACAAATA
AAGCATTTTTTTCACTGCATTCTAGTTGTGGTTTGTCCAAACTCATCAATGTATCTTATCATGTCTGTAT
ACCGTCGACCTCTAGCTAGAGCTTGGCGTAATCATGGTCATAGCTGTTTCCTGTGTGAAATTGTTATCCG
CTCACAATTCCACACAACATACGAGCCGGAAGCATAAAGTGTAAAGCCTGGGGTGCCTAATGAGTGAGCT
AACTCACATTAATTGCGTTGCGCTCACTGCCCGCTTTCCAGTCGGGAAACCTGTCGTGCCAGCTGCATTA
ATGAATCGGCCAACGCGCGGGGAGAGGCGGTTTGCGTATTGGGCGCTCTTCCGCTTCCTCGCTCACTGAC
TCGCTGCGCTCGGTCGTTCGGCTGCGGCGAGCGGTATCAGCTCACTCAAAGGCGGTAATACGGTTATCCA
CAGAATCAGGGGATAACGCAGGAAAGAACATGTGAGCAAAAGGCCAGCAAAAGGCCAGGAACCGTAAAAA
GGCCGCGTTGCTGGCGTTTTTCCATAGGCTCCGCCCCCCTGACGAGCATCACAAAAATCGACGCTCAAGT
CAGAGGTGGCGAAACCCGACAGGACTATAAAGATACCAGGCGTTTCCCCCTGGAAGCTCCCTCGTGCGCT
CTCCTGTTCCGACCCTGCCGCTTACCGGATACCTGTCCGCCTTTCTCCCTTCGGGAAGCGTGGCGCTTTC
TCATAGCTCACGCTGTAGGTATCTCAGTTCGGTGTAGGTCGTTCGCTCCAAGCTGGGCTGTGTGCACGAA
CCCCCCGTTCAGCCCGACCGCTGCGCCTTATCCGGTAACTATCGTCTTGAGTCCAACCCGGTAAGACACG
ACTTATCGCCACTGGCAGCAGCCACTGGTAACAGGATTAGCAGAGCGAGGTATGTAGGCGGTGCTACAGA
GTTCTTGAAGTGGTGGCCTAACTACGGCTACACTAGAAGAACAGTATTTGGTATCTGCGCTCTGCTGAAG
CCAGTTACCTTCGGAAAAAGAGTTGGTAGCTCTTGATCCGGCAAACAAACCACCGCTGGTAGCGGTGGTT
TTTTTGTTTGCAAGCAGCAGATTACGCGCAGAAAAAAAGGATCTCAAGAAGATCCTTTGATCTTTTCTAC
GGGGTCTGACGCTCAGTGGAACGAAAACTCACGTTAAGGGATTTTGGTCATGAGATTATCAAAAAGGATC
TTCACCTAGATCCTTTTAAATTAAAAATGAAGTTTTAAATCAATCTAAAGTATATATGAGTAAACTTGGT
CTGACAGTTACCAATGCTTAATCAGTGAGGCACCTATCTCAGCGATCTGTCTATTTCGTTCATCCATAGT
TGCCTGACTCCCCGTCGTGTAGATAACTACGATACGGGAGGGCTTACCATCTGGCCCCAGTGCTGCAATG
ATACCGCGAGACCCACGCTCACCGGCTCCAGATTTATCAGCAATAAACCAGCCAGCCGGAAGGGCCGAGC
GCAGAAGTGGTCCTGCAACTTTATCCGCCTCCATCCAGTCTATTAATTGTTGCCGGGAAGCTAGAGTAAG
TAGTTCGCCAGTTAATAGTTTGCGCAACGTTGTTGCCATTGCTACAGGCATCGTGGTGTCACGCTCGTCG
TTTGGTATGGCTTCATTCAGCTCCGGTTCCCAACGATCAAGGCGAGTTACATGATCCCCCATGTTGTGCA
AAAAAGCGGTTAGCTCCTTCGGTCCTCCGATCGTTGTCAGAAGTAAGTTGGCCGCAGTGTTATCACTCAT
GGTTATGGCAGCACTGCATAATTCTCTTACTGTCATGCCATCCGTAAGATGCTTTTCTGTGACTGGTGAG
TACTCAACCAAGTCATTCTGAGAATAGTGTATGCGGCGACCGAGTTGCTCTTGCCCGGCGTCAATACGGG
ATAATACCGCGCCACATAGCAGAACTTTAAAAGTGCTCATCATTGGAAAACGTTCTTCGGGGCGAAAACT
CTCAAGGATCTTACCGCTGTTGAGATCCAGTTCGATGTAACCCACTCGTGCACCCAACTGATCTTCAGCA
TCTTTTACTTTCACCAGCGTTTCTGGGTGAGCAAAAACAGGAAGGCAAAATGCCGCAAAAAAGGGAATAA
GGGCGACACGGAAATGTTGAATACTCATACTCTTCCTTTTTCAATATTATTGAAGCATTTATCAGGGTTA
TTGTCTCATGAGCGGATACATATTTGAATGTATTTAGAAAAATAAACAAATAGGGGTTCCGCGCACATTT
CCCCGAAAAGTGCCACCTGACGTCGACGGATCGGGAGATCTCCCGATCCCCTATGGTGCACTCTCAGTAC
AATCTGCTCTGATGCCGCATAGTTAAGCCAGTATCTGCTCCCTGCTTGTGTGTTGGAGGTCGCTGAGTAG
TGCGCGAGCAAAATTTAAGCTACAACAAGGCAAGGCTTGACCGACAATTGCATGAAGAATCTGCTTAGGG
TTAGGCGTTTTGCGCTGCTTCGCGATGTACGGGCCAGATATACGCGTT
